Addgene plasmid #102857: lentiCRISPR v2 kif26b sgRNA1
Purpose: Expresses sgRNA targeting mouse Kif26b
Depositing lab: Henry Ho. Depositing organization: University of California, Davis. Publication: Kinesin superfamily protein Kif26b links Wnt5a-Ror signaling to the control of cell and tissue behaviors in vertebrates. Susman MW, Karuna EP, Kunz RC, Gujral TS, Cantu AV, Choi SS, Jong BY, Okada K, Scales MK, Hum J, Hu LS, Kirschner MW, Nishinakamura R, Yamada S, Laird DJ, Jao LE, Gygi SP, Greenberg ME, Ho HH. Elife. 2017 Sep 8;6. pii: e26509. doi: 10.7554/eLife.26509. PubMed 28885975.
Backbone
  Vector backbone: lentiCRISPR v2
  Backbone manufacturer: Addgene #52961 (provided by Feng Zhang)
  Backbone size w/o insert (bp): 14873
  Total vector size (bp): 13012
  Vector type: Lentiviral
  Selectable markers: Puromycin
Growth in bacteria
  Bacterial resistance: Ampicillin, 100 μg/mL
  Growth temperature: 37°C
  Growth strain: NEB Stable
  Copy number: High Copy
Gene/Insert
  Gene/Insert name: Mouse Kif26b
  gRNA/shRNA sequence: GCTTACGAGGAGTCGCGCGC
  Species: M. musculus (mouse)
  Entrez Gene: Kif26b (a.k.a. 4832420M10, BC056349, D230039L06Rik)
  Cloning method: Restriction Enzyme; 5′ cloning site BsmB1 (destroyed during cloning); 3′ cloning site BsmB1 (destroyed during cloning)
  Sequencing primers: 5′ cgatacaaggctgttagagag
Terms and licenses: Academic/Nonprofit Terms; Industry Terms: Not Available to Industry
How to cite: lentiCRISPR v2 kif26b sgRNA1 was a gift from Henry Ho (Addgene plasmid # 102857 ; http://n2t.net/addgene:102857 ; RRID:Addgene_102857)
