[The description below was written by a language model from this plasmid's Addgene catalogue record and pLannotate feature annotations shown in this document.]
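Description:
lentiCRISPR v2 kif26b sgRNA1 is a lentiviral, all-in-one CRISPR/Cas9 plasmid built on the lentiCRISPR v2 backbone and carrying a single guide RNA directed against mouse Kif26b. In bacteria it is maintained through a high-copy ColE1/pUC-type origin with ampicillin selection (AmpR under its own promoter), and an f1 origin is also present. The total size is 13,012 bp, smaller than the listed empty backbone. This is consistent with the guide having been cloned between two BsmBI sites that were destroyed in the process, replacing the backbone's filler fragment with the short guide sequence.

The transfer cassette is a self-inactivating HIV-1 design. A CMV enhancer/promoter drives a truncated 5' LTR, followed by the Ψ packaging signal with a gag fragment, the RRE for Rev-dependent RNA export and the cPPT/CTS, and the cassette ends in a ΔU3 3' LTR with a downstream bGH polyadenylation signal. Between the LTRs, a human U6 Pol III promoter transcribes the Kif26b spacer fused to the Streptococcus pyogenes gRNA scaffold. An EF-1α core promoter drives S. pyogenes Cas9, with a puromycin N-acetyltransferase coding sequence downstream. The element linking Cas9 to PuroR is not annotated in the feature table. A WPRE after the puromycin marker enhances transcript expression. Outside the viral region sits an SV40/EM7-driven BleoR cassette with an SV40 poly(A) signal, although puromycin is the only mammalian selectable marker recorded.

Once packaged into lentivirus, the construct delivers Cas9 and the guide together into mouse cells, allowing puromycin selection of transduced cells and targeted disruption of Kif26b. The associated study concerned Kif26b's role in Wnt5a-Ror signaling.
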