Features (pLannotate 1.2.2; 33 found; start..end, strand, type, name):
     24..76      -  misc_feature   bom (fragment): basis of mobility region from pBR322
    231..610     +  enhancer       CMV enhancer: human cytomegalovirus immediate early enhancer
    611..810     +  promoter       CMV promoter: human cytomegalovirus (CMV) immediate early promoter
    828..1008    +  LTR            5' LTR (truncated): truncated 5' long terminal repeat (LTR) from HIV-1
   1055..1180    +  misc_feature   HIV-1 Ψ: packaging signal of human immunodeficiency virus type 1
   1164..1527    +  CDS            HIV-1 gag (fragment): gag protein from human immunodeficiency virus 1; gag
   1673..1906    +  misc_feature   RRE: The Rev response element (RRE) of HIV-1 allows for Rev-dependent mRNA export from the nucleus to the cytoplasm.
   2283..2383    +  CDS            Rev (fragment): human immunodeficiency virus 1 (HIV-1) Rev protein; rev; enhances nuclear export of unspliced and incompletely spliced viral mRNAs
   2433..2550    +  misc_feature   cPPT/CTS: central polypurine tract and central termination sequence of HIV-1
   2601..2841    +  promoter       U6 promoter: RNA polymerase III promoter for human U6 snRNA
   2870..2945    +  misc_RNA       gRNA scaffold: guide RNA scaffold for the Streptococcus pyogenes CRISPR/Cas9 system
   2963..2981    +  CDS            small t antigen (fragment): SV40 (simian virus 40) small t antigen
   3007..3218    +  promoter       EF-1α core promoter: core promoter for human elongation factor EF-1α
   3243..7346    +  CDS            Cas9: Cas9 (Csn1) endonuclease from the Streptococcus pyogenes Type II CRISPR/Cas system generates RNA-guided double strand breaks in DNA
   7484..8081    +  CDS            PuroR (fragment): puromycin N-acetyltransferase; pac from Streptomyces; confers resistance to puromycin
   8097..8685    +  misc_feature   WPRE: woodchuck hepatitis virus posttranscriptional regulatory element
   8736..8755    +  misc_feature   cPPT/CTS (fragment): central polypurine tract and central termination sequence of HIV-1
   8757..8990    +  LTR            3' LTR (ΔU3): self-inactivating 3' long terminal repeat (LTR) from HIV-1
   9022..9246    +  polyA_signal   bGH poly(A) signal: bovine growth hormone polyadenylation signal
   9250..9271    +  promoter       SV40 promoter (fragment): SV40 enhancer and early promoter
   9292..9720    +  rep_origin     f1 ori (sequence partly withheld): f1 bacteriophage origin of replication; arrow indicates direction of (+) strand synthesis
   9734..10063   +  promoter       SV40 promoter: SV40 enhancer and early promoter
  10111..10158   +  promoter       EM7 promoter: synthetic bacterial promoter&nbsp
  10177..10551   +  CDS            BleoR: antibiotic-binding protein; Sh ble from Streptoalloteichus hindustanus; confers resistance to bleomycin, phleomycin, and Zeocin™
  10561..10686   +  CDS            ble (fragment): BLE_KLEPN - Experimental evidence at protein level: Swiss-Prot protein existence level 1. Binding protein with a strong affinity to the bleomycin family of antibiotics. Binds to CL990; an antimitotic-antibiotic compound. From Klebsiella pneumoniae.
  10681..10802   +  polyA_signal   SV40 poly(A) signal: SV40 polyadenylation signal
  10873..10895   -  protein_bind   lac operator (fragment): The lac repressor binds to the lac operator to inhibit transcription in E. coli. This inhibition can be relieved by adding lactose or isopropyl-β-D-thiogalactopyranoside (IPTG). lac repressor encoded by lacI
  10899..10929   -  promoter       lac promoter: promoter for the E. coli lac operon
  10944..10965   -  protein_bind   CAP binding site: CAP binding activates transcription in the presence of cAMP. E. coli catabolite activator protein
  10978..11070   -  CDS            lacI (fragment): lac repressor; lacI; The lac repressor binds to the lac operator to inhibit transcription in E. coli. This inhibition can be relieved by adding lactose or isopropyl-β-D-thiogalactopyranoside (IPTG).
  11253..11841   -  rep_origin     ori: high-copy-number ColE1/pMB1/pBR322/pUC origin of replication
  12012..12872   -  CDS            AmpR: β-lactamase; bla; confers resistance to ampicillin, carbenicillin, and related antibiotics
  12873..12977   -  promoter       AmpR promoter: bla
>Addgene plasmid #102857 | lentiCRISPR v2 kif26b sgRNA1 | addgene full sequence | sequence record 208130 | Addgene NGS Result
GATCGGGAGATCTCCCGATCCCCTATGGTGCACTCTCAGTACAATCTGCTCTGATGCCGCATAGTTAAGC
CAGTATCTGCTCCCTGCTTGTGTGTTGGAGGTCGCTGAGTAGTGCGCGAGCAAAATTTAAGCTACAACAA
GGCAAGGCTTGACCGACAATTGCATGAAGAATCTGCTTAGGGTTAGGCGTTTTGCGCTGCTTCGCGATGT
ACGGGCCAGATATACGCGTTGACATTGATTATTGACTAGTTATTAATAGTAATCAATTACGGGGTCATTA
GTTCATAGCCCATATATGGAGTTCCGCGTTACATAACTTACGGTAAATGGCCCGCCTGGCTGACCGCCCA
ACGACCCCCGCCCATTGACGTCAATAATGACGTATGTTCCCATAGTAACGCCAATAGGGACTTTCCATTG
ACGTCAATGGGTGGAGTATTTACGGTAAACTGCCCACTTGGCAGTACATCAAGTGTATCATATGCCAAGT
ACGCCCCCTATTGACGTCAATGACGGTAAATGGCCCGCCTGGCATTATGCCCAGTACATGACCTTATGGG
ACTTTCCTACTTGGCAGTACATCTACGTATTAGTCATCGCTATTACCATGGTGATGCGGTTTTGGCAGTA
CATCAATGGGCGTGGATAGCGGTTTGACTCACGGGGATTTCCAAGTCTCCACCCCATTGACGTCAATGGG
AGTTTGTTTTGGCACCAAAATCAACGGGACTTTCCAAAATGTCGTAACAACTCCGCCCCATTGACGCAAA
TGGGCGGTAGGCGTGTACGGTGGGAGGTCTATATAAGCAGCGCGTTTTGCCTGTACTGGGTCTCTCTGGT
TAGACCAGATCTGAGCCTGGGAGCTCTCTGGCTAACTAGGGAACCCACTGCTTAAGCCTCAATAAAGCTT
GCCTTGAGTGCTTCAAGTAGTGTGTGCCCGTCTGTTGTGTGACTCTGGTAACTAGAGATCCCTCAGACCC
TTTTAGTCAGTGTGGAAAATCTCTAGCAGTGGCGCCCGAACAGGGACTTGAAAGCGAAAGGGAAACCAGA
GGAGCTCTCTCGACGCAGGACTCGGCTTGCTGAAGCGCGCACGGCAAGAGGCGAGGGGCGGCGACTGGTG
AGTACGCCAAAAATTTTGACTAGCGGAGGCTAGAAGGAGAGAGATGGGTGCGAGAGCGTCAGTATTAAGC
GGGGGAGAATTAGATCGCGATGGGAAAAAATTCGGTTAAGGCCAGGGGGAAAGAAAAAATATAAATTAAA
ACATATAGTATGGGCAAGCAGGGAGCTAGAACGATTCGCAGTTAATCCTGGCCTGTTAGAAACATCAGAA
GGCTGTAGACAAATACTGGGACAGCTACAACCATCCCTTCAGACAGGATCAGAAGAACTTAGATCATTAT
ATAATACAGTAGCAACCCTCTATTGTGTGCATCAAAGGATAGAGATAAAAGACACCAAGGAAGCTTTAGA
CAAGATAGAGGAAGAGCAAAACAAAAGTAAGACCACCGCACAGCAAGCGGCCGCTGATCTTCAGACCTGG
AGGAGGAGATATGAGGGACAATTGGAGAAGTGAATTATATAAATATAAAGTAGTAAAAATTGAACCATTA
GGAGTAGCACCCACCAAGGCAAAGAGAAGAGTGGTGCAGAGAGAAAAAAGAGCAGTGGGAATAGGAGCTT
TGTTCCTTGGGTTCTTGGGAGCAGCAGGAAGCACTATGGGCGCAGCGTCAATGACGCTGACGGTACAGGC
CAGACAATTATTGTCTGGTATAGTGCAGCAGCAGAACAATTTGCTGAGGGCTATTGAGGCGCAACAGCAT
CTGTTGCAACTCACAGTCTGGGGCATCAAGCAGCTCCAGGCAAGAATCCTGGCTGTGGAAAGATACCTAA
AGGATCAACAGCTCCTGGGGATTTGGGGTTGCTCTGGAAAACTCATTTGCACCACTGCTGTGCCTTGGAA
TGCTAGTTGGAGTAATAAATCTCTGGAACAGATTTGGAATCACACGACCTGGATGGAGTGGGACAGAGAA
ATTAACAATTACACAAGCTTAATACACTCCTTAATTGAAGAATCGCAAAACCAGCAAGAAAAGAATGAAC
AAGAATTATTGGAATTAGATAAATGGGCAAGTTTGTGGAATTGGTTTAACATAACAAATTGGCTGTGGTA
TATAAAATTATTCATAATGATAGTAGGAGGCTTGGTAGGTTTAAGAATAGTTTTTGCTGTACTTTCTATA
GTGAATAGAGTTAGGCAGGGATATTCACCATTATCGTTTCAGACCCACCTCCCAACCCCGAGGGGACCCG
ACAGGCCCGAAGGAATAGAAGAAGAAGGTGGAGAGAGAGACAGAGACAGATCCATTCGATTAGTGAACGG
ATCGGCACTGCGTGCGCCAATTCTGCAGACAAATGGCAGTATTCATCCACAATTTTAAAAGAAAAGGGGG
GATTGGGGGGTACAGTGCAGGGGAAAGAATAGTAGACATAATAGCAACAGACATACAAACTAAAGAATTA
CAAAAACAAATTACAAAAATTCAAAATTTTCGGGTTTATTACAGGGACAGCAGAGATCCAGTTTGGTTAA
TTAAGGTACCGAGGGCCTATTTCCCATGATTCCTTCATATTTGCATATACGATACAAGGCTGTTAGAGAG
ATAATTAGAATTAATTTGACTGTAAACACAAAGATATTAGTACAAAATACGTGACGTAGAAAGTAATAAT
TTCTTGGGTAGTTTGCAGTTTTAAAATTATGTTTTAAAATGGACTATCATATGCTTACCGTAACTTGAAA
GTATTTCGATTTCTTGGCTTTATATATCTTGTGGAAAGGACGAAACACCGCTTACGAGGAGTCGCGCGCG
TTTTAGAGCTAGAAATAGCAAGTTAAAATAAGGCTAGTCCGTTATCAACTTGAAAAAGTGGCACCGAGTC
GGTGCTTTTTTGAATTCGCTAGCTAGGTCTTGAAAGGAGTGGGAATTGGCTCCGGTGCCCGTCAGTGGGC
AGAGCGCACATCGCCCACAGTCCCCGAGAAGTTGGGGGGAGGGGTCGGCAATTGATCCGGTGCCTAGAGA
AGGTGGCGCGGGGTAAACTGGGAAAGTGATGTCGTGTACTGGCTCCGCCTTTTTCCCGAGGGTGGGGGAG
AACCGTATATAAGTGCAGTAGTCGCCGTGAACGTTCTTTTTCGCAACGGGTTTGCCGCCAGAACACAGGA
CCGGTTCTAGAGCGCTGCCACCATGGACAAGAAGTACAGCATCGGCCTGGACATCGGCACCAACTCTGTG
GGCTGGGCCGTGATCACCGACGAGTACAAGGTGCCCAGCAAGAAATTCAAGGTGCTGGGCAACACCGACC
GGCACAGCATCAAGAAGAACCTGATCGGAGCCCTGCTGTTCGACAGCGGCGAAACAGCCGAGGCCACCCG
GCTGAAGAGAACCGCCAGAAGAAGATACACCAGACGGAAGAACCGGATCTGCTATCTGCAAGAGATCTTC
AGCAACGAGATGGCCAAGGTGGACGACAGCTTCTTCCACAGACTGGAAGAGTCCTTCCTGGTGGAAGAGG
ATAAGAAGCACGAGCGGCACCCCATCTTCGGCAACATCGTGGACGAGGTGGCCTACCACGAGAAGTACCC
CACCATCTACCACCTGAGAAAGAAACTGGTGGACAGCACCGACAAGGCCGACCTGCGGCTGATCTATCTG
GCCCTGGCCCACATGATCAAGTTCCGGGGCCACTTCCTGATCGAGGGCGACCTGAACCCCGACAACAGCG
ACGTGGACAAGCTGTTCATCCAGCTGGTGCAGACCTACAACCAGCTGTTCGAGGAAAACCCCATCAACGC
CAGCGGCGTGGACGCCAAGGCCATCCTGTCTGCCAGACTGAGCAAGAGCAGACGGCTGGAAAATCTGATC
GCCCAGCTGCCCGGCGAGAAGAAGAATGGCCTGTTCGGAAACCTGATTGCCCTGAGCCTGGGCCTGACCC
CCAACTTCAAGAGCAACTTCGACCTGGCCGAGGATGCCAAACTGCAGCTGAGCAAGGACACCTACGACGA
CGACCTGGACAACCTGCTGGCCCAGATCGGCGACCAGTACGCCGACCTGTTTCTGGCCGCCAAGAACCTG
TCCGACGCCATCCTGCTGAGCGACATCCTGAGAGTGAACACCGAGATCACCAAGGCCCCCCTGAGCGCCT
CTATGATCAAGAGATACGACGAGCACCACCAGGACCTGACCCTGCTGAAAGCTCTCGTGCGGCAGCAGCT
GCCTGAGAAGTACAAAGAGATTTTCTTCGACCAGAGCAAGAACGGCTACGCCGGCTACATTGACGGCGGA
GCCAGCCAGGAAGAGTTCTACAAGTTCATCAAGCCCATCCTGGAAAAGATGGACGGCACCGAGGAACTGC
TCGTGAAGCTGAACAGAGAGGACCTGCTGCGGAAGCAGCGGACCTTCGACAACGGCAGCATCCCCCACCA
GATCCACCTGGGAGAGCTGCACGCCATTCTGCGGCGGCAGGAAGATTTTTACCCATTCCTGAAGGACAAC
CGGGAAAAGATCGAGAAGATCCTGACCTTCCGCATCCCCTACTACGTGGGCCCTCTGGCCAGGGGAAACA
GCAGATTCGCCTGGATGACCAGAAAGAGCGAGGAAACCATCACCCCCTGGAACTTCGAGGAAGTGGTGGA
CAAGGGCGCTTCCGCCCAGAGCTTCATCGAGCGGATGACCAACTTCGATAAGAACCTGCCCAACGAGAAG
GTGCTGCCCAAGCACAGCCTGCTGTACGAGTACTTCACCGTGTATAACGAGCTGACCAAAGTGAAATACG
TGACCGAGGGAATGAGAAAGCCCGCCTTCCTGAGCGGCGAGCAGAAAAAGGCCATCGTGGACCTGCTGTT
CAAGACCAACCGGAAAGTGACCGTGAAGCAGCTGAAAGAGGACTACTTCAAGAAAATCGAGTGCTTCGAC
TCCGTGGAAATCTCCGGCGTGGAAGATCGGTTCAACGCCTCCCTGGGCACATACCACGATCTGCTGAAAA
TTATCAAGGACAAGGACTTCCTGGACAATGAGGAAAACGAGGACATTCTGGAAGATATCGTGCTGACCCT
GACACTGTTTGAGGACAGAGAGATGATCGAGGAACGGCTGAAAACCTATGCCCACCTGTTCGACGACAAA
GTGATGAAGCAGCTGAAGCGGCGGAGATACACCGGCTGGGGCAGGCTGAGCCGGAAGCTGATCAACGGCA
TCCGGGACAAGCAGTCCGGCAAGACAATCCTGGATTTCCTGAAGTCCGACGGCTTCGCCAACAGAAACTT
CATGCAGCTGATCCACGACGACAGCCTGACCTTTAAAGAGGACATCCAGAAAGCCCAGGTGTCCGGCCAG
GGCGATAGCCTGCACGAGCACATTGCCAATCTGGCCGGCAGCCCCGCCATTAAGAAGGGCATCCTGCAGA
CAGTGAAGGTGGTGGACGAGCTCGTGAAAGTGATGGGCCGGCACAAGCCCGAGAACATCGTGATCGAAAT
GGCCAGAGAGAACCAGACCACCCAGAAGGGACAGAAGAACAGCCGCGAGAGAATGAAGCGGATCGAAGAG
GGCATCAAAGAGCTGGGCAGCCAGATCCTGAAAGAACACCCCGTGGAAAACACCCAGCTGCAGAACGAGA
AGCTGTACCTGTACTACCTGCAGAATGGGCGGGATATGTACGTGGACCAGGAACTGGACATCAACCGGCT
GTCCGACTACGATGTGGACCATATCGTGCCTCAGAGCTTTCTGAAGGACGACTCCATCGACAACAAGGTG
CTGACCAGAAGCGACAAGAACCGGGGCAAGAGCGACAACGTGCCCTCCGAAGAGGTCGTGAAGAAGATGA
AGAACTACTGGCGGCAGCTGCTGAACGCCAAGCTGATTACCCAGAGAAAGTTCGACAATCTGACCAAGGC
CGAGAGAGGCGGCCTGAGCGAACTGGATAAGGCCGGCTTCATCAAGAGACAGCTGGTGGAAACCCGGCAG
ATCACAAAGCACGTGGCACAGATCCTGGACTCCCGGATGAACACTAAGTACGACGAGAATGACAAGCTGA
TCCGGGAAGTGAAAGTGATCACCCTGAAGTCCAAGCTGGTGTCCGATTTCCGGAAGGATTTCCAGTTTTA
CAAAGTGCGCGAGATCAACAACTACCACCACGCCCACGACGCCTACCTGAACGCCGTCGTGGGAACCGCC
CTGATCAAAAAGTACCCTAAGCTGGAAAGCGAGTTCGTGTACGGCGACTACAAGGTGTACGACGTGCGGA
AGATGATCGCCAAGAGCGAGCAGGAAATCGGCAAGGCTACCGCCAAGTACTTCTTCTACAGCAACATCAT
GAACTTTTTCAAGACCGAGATTACCCTGGCCAACGGCGAGATCCGGAAGCGGCCTCTGATCGAGACAAAC
GGCGAAACCGGGGAGATCGTGTGGGATAAGGGCCGGGATTTTGCCACCGTGCGGAAAGTGCTGAGCATGC
CCCAAGTGAATATCGTGAAAAAGACCGAGGTGCAGACAGGCGGCTTCAGCAAAGAGTCTATCCTGCCCAA
GAGGAACAGCGATAAGCTGATCGCCAGAAAGAAGGACTGGGACCCTAAGAAGTACGGCGGCTTCGACAGC
CCCACCGTGGCCTATTCTGTGCTGGTGGTGGCCAAAGTGGAAAAGGGCAAGTCCAAGAAACTGAAGAGTG
TGAAAGAGCTGCTGGGGATCACCATCATGGAAAGAAGCAGCTTCGAGAAGAATCCCATCGACTTTCTGGA
AGCCAAGGGCTACAAAGAAGTGAAAAAGGACCTGATCATCAAGCTGCCTAAGTACTCCCTGTTCGAGCTG
GAAAACGGCCGGAAGAGAATGCTGGCCTCTGCCGGCGAACTGCAGAAGGGAAACGAACTGGCCCTGCCCT
CCAAATATGTGAACTTCCTGTACCTGGCCAGCCACTATGAGAAGCTGAAGGGCTCCCCCGAGGATAATGA
GCAGAAACAGCTGTTTGTGGAACAGCACAAGCACTACCTGGACGAGATCATCGAGCAGATCAGCGAGTTC
TCCAAGAGAGTGATCCTGGCCGACGCTAATCTGGACAAAGTGCTGTCCGCCTACAACAAGCACCGGGATA
AGCCCATCAGAGAGCAGGCCGAGAATATCATCCACCTGTTTACCCTGACCAATCTGGGAGCCCCTGCCGC
CTTCAAGTACTTTGACACCACCATCGACCGGAAGAGGTACACCAGCACCAAAGAGGTGCTGGACGCCACC
CTGATCCACCAGAGCATCACCGGCCTGTACGAGACACGGATCGACCTGTCTCAGCTGGGAGGCGACAAGC
GACCTGCCGCCACAAAGAAGGCTGGACAGGCTAAGAAGAAGAAAGATTACAAAGACGATGACGATAAGGG
ATCCGGCGCAACAAACTTCTCTCTGCTGAAACAAGCCGGAGATGTCGAAGAGAATCCTGGACCGACCGAG
TACAAGCCCACGGTGCGCCTCGCCACCCGCGACGACGTCCCCAGGGCCGTACGCACCCTCGCCGCCGCGT
TCGCCGACTACCCCGCCACGCGCCACACCGTCGATCCGGACCGCCACATCGAGCGGGTCACCGAGCTGCA
AGAACTCTTCCTCACGCGCGTCGGGCTCGACATCGGCAAGGTGTGGGTCGCGGACGACGGCGCCGCGGTG
GCGGTCTGGACCACGCCGGAGAGCGTCGAAGCGGGGGCGGTGTTCGCCGAGATCGGCCCGCGCATGGCCG
AGTTGAGCGGTTCCCGGCTGGCCGCGCAGCAACAGATGGAAGGCCTCCTGGCGCCGCACCGGCCCAAGGA
GCCCGCGTGGTTCCTGGCCACCGTCGGAGTCTCGCCCGACCACCAGGGCAAGGGTCTGGGCAGCGCCGTC
GTGCTCCCCGGAGTGGAGGCGGCCGAGCGCGCCGGGGTGCCCGCCTTCCTGGAGACCTCCGCGCCCCGCA
ACCTCCCCTTCTACGAGCGGCTCGGCTTCACCGTCACCGCCGACGTCGAGGTGCCCGAAGGACCGCGCAC
CTGGTGCATGACCCGCAAGCCCGGTGCCTGAACGCGTTAAGTCGACAATCAACCTCTGGATTACAAAATT
TGTGAAAGATTGACTGGTATTCTTAACTATGTTGCTCCTTTTACGCTATGTGGATACGCTGCTTTAATGC
CTTTGTATCATGCTATTGCTTCCCGTATGGCTTTCATTTTCTCCTCCTTGTATAAATCCTGGTTGCTGTC
TCTTTATGAGGAGTTGTGGCCCGTTGTCAGGCAACGTGGCGTGGTGTGCACTGTGTTTGCTGACGCAACC
CCCACTGGTTGGGGCATTGCCACCACCTGTCAGCTCCTTTCCGGGACTTTCGCTTTCCCCCTCCCTATTG
CCACGGCGGAACTCATCGCCGCCTGCCTTGCCCGCTGCTGGACAGGGGCTCGGCTGTTGGGCACTGACAA
TTCCGTGGTGTTGTCGGGGAAATCATCGTCCTTTCCTTGGCTGCTCGCCTGTGTTGCCACCTGGATTCTG
CGCGGGACGTCCTTCTGCTACGTCCCTTCGGCCCTCAATCCAGCGGACCTTCCTTCCCGCGGCCTGCTGC
CGGCTCTGCGGCCTCTTCCGCGTCTTCGCCTTCGCCCTCAGACGAGTCGGATCTCCCTTTGGGCCGCCTC
CCCGCGTCGACTTTAAGACCAATGACTTACAAGGCAGCTGTAGATCTTAGCCACTTTTTAAAAGAAAAGG
GGGGACTGGAAGGGCTAATTCACTCCCAACGAAGACAAGATCTGCTTTTTGCTTGTACTGGGTCTCTCTG
GTTAGACCAGATCTGAGCCTGGGAGCTCTCTGGCTAACTAGGGAACCCACTGCTTAAGCCTCAATAAAGC
TTGCCTTGAGTGCTTCAAGTAGTGTGTGCCCGTCTGTTGTGTGACTCTGGTAACTAGAGATCCCTCAGAC
CCTTTTAGTCAGTGTGGAAAATCTCTAGCAGGGCCCGTTTAAACCCGCTGATCAGCCTCGACTGTGCCTT
CTAGTTGCCAGCCATCTGTTGTTTGCCCCTCCCCCGTGCCTTCCTTGACCCTGGAAGGTGCCACTCCCAC
TGTCCTTTCCTAATAAAATGAGGAAATTGCATCGCATTGTCTGAGTAGGTGTCATTCTATTCTGGGGGGT
GGGGTGGGGCAGGACAGCAAGGGGGAGGATTGGGAAGACAATAGCAGGCATGCTGGGGATGCGGTGGGCT
CTATGGCTTCTGAGGCGGAAAGAACCAGCTGGGGCTCTAGGGGGTATCCCC
[124 nt withheld, positions 9292-9415]
C
[91 nt withheld, positions 9417-9507]
A
[49 nt withheld, positions 9509-9557]
CCTTTGACGTTGGAGTCCACGTTCTTT
[37 nt withheld, positions 9585-9621]
ACCCTATCTCGGTCTATTCTTTTGATTTATAAGGGATTTTGCCGATTTCGGCCTATTGGTTAAAAAATGA
GCTGATTTAACAAAAATTTAACGCGAATTAATTCTGTGGAATGTGTGTCAGTTAGGGTGTGGAAAGTCCC
CAGGCTCCCCAGCAGGCAGAAGTATGCAAAGCATGCATCTCAATTAGTCAGCAACCAGGTGTGGAAAGTC
CCCAGGCTCCCCAGCAGGCAGAAGTATGCAAAGCATGCATCTCAATTAGTCAGCAACCATAGTCCCGCCC
CTAACTCCGCCCATCCCGCCCCTAACTCCGCCCAGTTCCGCCCATTCTCCGCCCCATGGCTGACTAATTT
TTTTTATTTATGCAGAGGCCGAGGCCGCCTCTGCCTCTGAGCTATTCCAGAAGTAGTGAGGAGGCTTTTT
TGGAGGCCTAGGCTTTTGCAAAAAGCTCCCGGGAGCTTGTATATCCATTTTCGGATCTGATCAGCACGTG
TTGACAATTAATCATCGGCATAGTATATCGGCATAGTATAATACGACAAGGTGAGGAACTAAACCATGGC
CAAGTTGACCAGTGCCGTTCCGGTGCTCACCGCGCGCGACGTCGCCGGAGCGGTCGAGTTCTGGACCGAC
CGGCTCGGGTTCTCCCGGGACTTCGTGGAGGACGACTTCGCCGGTGTGGTCCGGGACGACGTGACCCTGT
TCATCAGCGCGGTCCAGGACCAGGTGGTGCCGGACAACACCCTGGCCTGGGTGTGGGTGCGCGGCCTGGA
CGAGCTGTACGCCGAGTGGTCGGAGGTCGTGTCCACGAACTTCCGGGACGCCTCCGGGCCGGCCATGACC
GAGATCGGCGAGCAGCCGTGGGGGCGGGAGTTCGCCCTGCGCGACCCGGCCGGCAACTGCGTGCACTTCG
TGGCCGAGGAGCAGGACTGACACGTGCTACGAGATTTCGATTCCACCGCCGCCTTCTATGAAAGGTTGGG
CTTCGGAATCGTTTTCCGGGACGCCGGCTGGATGATCCTCCAGCGCGGGGATCTCATGCTGGAGTTCTTC
GCCCACCCCAACTTGTTTATTGCAGCTTATAATGGTTACAAATAAAGCAATAGCATCACAAATTTCACAA
ATAAAGCATTTTTTTCACTGCATTCTAGTTGTGGTTTGTCCAAACTCATCAATGTATCTTATCATGTCTG
TATACCGTCGACCTCTAGCTAGAGCTTGGCGTAATCATGGTCATAGCTGTTTCCTGTGTGAAATTGTTAT
CCGCTCACAATTCCACACAACATACGAGCCGGAAGCATAAAGTGTAAAGCCTGGGGTGCCTAATGAGTGA
GCTAACTCACATTAATTGCGTTGCGCTCACTGCCCGCTTTCCAGTCGGGAAACCTGTCGTGCCAGCTGCA
TTAATGAATCGGCCAACGCGCGGGGAGAGGCGGTTTGCGTATTGGGCGCTCTTCCGCTTCCTCGCTCACT
GACTCGCTGCGCTCGGTCGTTCGGCTGCGGCGAGCGGTATCAGCTCACTCAAAGGCGGTAATACGGTTAT
CCACAGAATCAGGGGATAACGCAGGAAAGAACATGTGAGCAAAAGGCCAGCAAAAGGCCAGGAACCGTAA
AAAGGCCGCGTTGCTGGCGTTTTTCCATAGGCTCCGCCCCCCTGACGAGCATCACAAAAATCGACGCTCA
AGTCAGAGGTGGCGAAACCCGACAGGACTATAAAGATACCAGGCGTTTCCCCCTGGAAGCTCCCTCGTGC
GCTCTCCTGTTCCGACCCTGCCGCTTACCGGATACCTGTCCGCCTTTCTCCCTTCGGGAAGCGTGGCGCT
TTCTCATAGCTCACGCTGTAGGTATCTCAGTTCGGTGTAGGTCGTTCGCTCCAAGCTGGGCTGTGTGCAC
GAACCCCCCGTTCAGCCCGACCGCTGCGCCTTATCCGGTAACTATCGTCTTGAGTCCAACCCGGTAAGAC
ACGACTTATCGCCACTGGCAGCAGCCACTGGTAACAGGATTAGCAGAGCGAGGTATGTAGGCGGTGCTAC
AGAGTTCTTGAAGTGGTGGCCTAACTACGGCTACACTAGAAGAACAGTATTTGGTATCTGCGCTCTGCTG
AAGCCAGTTACCTTCGGAAAAAGAGTTGGTAGCTCTTGATCCGGCAAACAAACCACCGCTGGTAGCGGTG
GTTTTTTTGTTTGCAAGCAGCAGATTACGCGCAGAAAAAAAGGATCTCAAGAAGATCCTTTGATCTTTTC
TACGGGGTCTGACGCTCAGTGGAACGAAAACTCACGTTAAGGGATTTTGGTCATGAGATTATCAAAAAGG
ATCTTCACCTAGATCCTTTTAAATTAAAAATGAAGTTTTAAATCAATCTAAAGTATATATGAGTAAACTT
GGTCTGACAGTTACCAATGCTTAATCAGTGAGGCACCTATCTCAGCGATCTGTCTATTTCGTTCATCCAT
AGTTGCCTGACTCCCCGTCGTGTAGATAACTACGATACGGGAGGGCTTACCATCTGGCCCCAGTGCTGCA
ATGATACCGCGAGACCCACGCTCACCGGCTCCAGATTTATCAGCAATAAACCAGCCAGCCGGAAGGGCCG
AGCGCAGAAGTGGTCCTGCAACTTTATCCGCCTCCATCCAGTCTATTAATTGTTGCCGGGAAGCTAGAGT
AAGTAGTTCGCCAGTTAATAGTTTGCGCAACGTTGTTGCCATTGCTACAGGCATCGTGGTGTCACGCTCG
TCGTTTGGTATGGCTTCATTCAGCTCCGGTTCCCAACGATCAAGGCGAGTTACATGATCCCCCATGTTGT
GCAAAAAAGCGGTTAGCTCCTTCGGTCCTCCGATCGTTGTCAGAAGTAAGTTGGCCGCAGTGTTATCACT
CATGGTTATGGCAGCACTGCATAATTCTCTTACTGTCATGCCATCCGTAAGATGCTTTTCTGTGACTGGT
GAGTACTCAACCAAGTCATTCTGAGAATAGTGTATGCGGCGACCGAGTTGCTCTTGCCCGGCGTCAATAC
GGGATAATACCGCGCCACATAGCAGAACTTTAAAAGTGCTCATCATTGGAAAACGTTCTTCGGGGCGAAA
ACTCTCAAGGATCTTACCGCTGTTGAGATCCAGTTCGATGTAACCCACTCGTGCACCCAACTGATCTTCA
GCATCTTTTACTTTCACCAGCGTTTCTGGGTGAGCAAAAACAGGAAGGCAAAATGCCGCAAAAAAGGGAA
TAAGGGCGACACGGAAATGTTGAATACTCATACTCTTCCTTTTTCAATATTATTGAAGCATTTATCAGGG
TTATTGTCTCATGAGCGGATACATATTTGAATGTATTTAGAAAAATAAACAAATAGGGGTTCCGCGCACA
TTTCCCCGAAAAGTGCCACCTGACGTCGACG
